Addgene plasmid #157197: pD649-HAsp-VSTM2A-COMP5AP-AviTag-9xHis
Purpose: Mammalian expression of secreted protein fused to COMP5AP-AviTag-9xHis.
Depositing lab: Chris Garcia. Depositing organization: Stanford University. Publication: A Human IgSF Cell-Surface Interactome Reveals a Complex Network of Protein-Protein Interactions. Wojtowicz WM, Vielmetter J, Fernandes RA, Siepe DH, Eastman CL, Chisholm GB, Cox S, Klock H, Anderson PW, Rue SM, Miller JJ, Glaser SM, Bragstad ML, Vance J, Lam AW, Lesley SA, Zinn K, Garcia KC. Cell. 2020 Aug 20;182(4):1027-1043.e17. doi: 10.1016/j.cell.2020.07.025. PubMed 32822567.
Backbone
  Vector backbone: pD649
  Backbone size w/o insert (bp): 7153
  Vector type: Mammalian Expression
Growth in bacteria
  Bacterial resistance: Ampicillin, 100 μg/mL
  Growth temperature: 37°C
  Growth strain: DH5alpha
  Copy number: High Copy
Gene/Insert
  Gene/Insert name: VSTM2A (alt name: VTM2A)
  Species: H. sapiens (human)
  Insert size (bp): 636
  Entrez Gene: VSTM2A (a.k.a. VSTM2, MGC33530)
  Promoter: CMV/SP6
  Tag / fusion protein: COMP5AP-AviTag-9xHis (C terminal on backbone)
  Cloning method: Restriction Enzyme; 5′ cloning site GCGGCCGC (not destroyed); 3′ cloning site GGCGCGCC (not destroyed)
  Sequencing primers: 5′ ATTTAGGTGACACTATAG; 3′ CGTCGCACTCCATCACGGTG
Resource information
  A portion of this plasmid was derived from a plasmid made by: synthesis by ThermoFisher
Terms and licenses: Academic/Nonprofit Terms; Industry Terms: Not Available to Industry
Depositor comments: Some plasmids in this collection may have an IS4-like element ISVsa5 family transposase upstream of the CMV promoter.
How to cite: pD649-HAsp-VSTM2A-COMP5AP-AviTag-9xHis was a gift from Chris Garcia (Addgene plasmid # 157197 ; http://n2t.net/addgene:157197 ; RRID:Addgene_157197)
