[The description below was written by a language model from this plasmid's Addgene catalogue record and pLannotate feature annotations shown in this document.]
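Description:
pD649-HAsp-VSTM2A-COMP5AP-AviTag-9xHis is a mammalian expression plasmid built on the pD649 backbone for producing a secreted, multimerised form of human VSTM2A, a V-set immunoglobulin superfamily protein. It is maintained in E. coli as a high-copy plasmid through a ColE1/pUC-type origin with ampicillin selection from the β-lactamase gene. The annotation also finds a separate SV40 promoter/EM7 promoter cassette driving a puromycin N-acetyltransferase coding sequence followed by an SV40 polyadenylation signal, which would allow puromycin selection in mammalian cells, although the catalogue entry does not mention this marker. Short fragments of KanR, lacZα, ble and the f1 origin appear to be backbone remnants rather than functional parts. The depositor notes that some plasmids in this collection may carry an IS4-like transposase element upstream of the CMV promoter; none is annotated here.

Expression is driven by the CMV enhancer and immediate early promoter, with a fragment of CMV intron A and an SP6 promoter just upstream of the reading frame, the latter usable for in vitro transcription and as a sequencing primer site. The open reading frame begins with a signal sequence (named HAsp in the construct; the annotation tool matches a nearby segment to an IgH signal sequence fragment), followed by the roughly 640 bp VSTM2A insert cloned between retained NotI and AscI sites. It continues into a segment of rat cartilage oligomeric matrix protein, whose coiled coil assembles into pentamers, then human placental alkaline phosphatase, an AviTag for enzymatic biotinylation and a polyhistidine tag, ending at a bGH polyadenylation signal. The pentameric fusion raises binding avidity while the phosphatase gives an enzymatic readout, which suits detection of weak extracellular protein interactions, as in the IgSF cell-surface interactome screen for which the collection was made.
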