Features (pLannotate 1.2.2; 24 found; start..end, strand, type, name):
    119..143     -  CDS            KanR (fragment): aminoglycoside phosphotransferase; aph(3')-Ia; confers resistance to kanamycin
    254..842     +  rep_origin     ori: high-copy-number ColE1/pMB1/pBR322/pUC origin of replication
   1067..1084    +  terminator     rrnB T2 terminator (fragment): transcription terminator T2 from the E. coli rrnB gene
   1109..1128    -  CDS            lacZα (fragment): LacZα fragment of β-galactosidase; lacZ fragment
   1584..1600    +  protein_bind   lac operator: The lac repressor binds to the lac operator to inhibit transcription in E. coli. This inhibition can be relieved by adding lactose or isopropyl-β-D-thiogalactopyranoside (IPTG). lac repressor encoded by lacI
   1843..2146    +  enhancer       CMV enhancer: human cytomegalovirus immediate early enhancer
   2147..2350    +  promoter       CMV promoter: human cytomegalovirus (CMV) immediate early promoter
   2486..2529    +  intron         CMV intron (fragment): modified intron A from human cytomegalovirus
   2581..2599    +  promoter       SP6 promoter: promoter for bacteriophage SP6 RNA polymerase
   2603..2640    +  CDS            IgH signal sequence (fragment): signal sequence from the mouse immunoglobulin heavy chain variable region
   2746..3384    +  CDS            VSTM2A (fragment): VTM2A_HUMAN - Also known as VSTM2. Experimental evidence at protein level: Swiss-Prot protein existence level 1. Plays a role in the regulation of the early stage of white and brown preadipocyte cell differentiation. Promotes adipogenic commitment of preadipocytes by increasing gene expression of the transcription factor PPARG in a BMP4-dependent signaling pathway. From Homo sapiens (Human).
   3481..3660    +  CDS            Comp (fragment): COMP_RAT - Experimental evidence at protein level: Swiss-Prot protein existence level 1. May play a role in the structural integrity of cartilage via its interaction with other extracellular matrix proteins such as the collagens and fibronectin. Can mediate the interaction of chondrocytes with the cartilage extracellular matrix through interaction with cell surface integrin receptors. Could play a role in the pathogenesis of osteoarthritis. Potent suppressor of apoptosis in both primary chondrocytes and transformed cells. Suppresses apoptosis by blocking the activation of caspase-3 and by indu
   3648..5100    +  CDS            SEAP (fragment): secreted alkaline phosphatase from human placenta The natural enzyme has a C-terminal transmembrane sequence that is replaced by a GPI anchor.
   5125..5166    +  CDS            AviTag™ (fragment): peptide tag that allows for enzymatic biotinylation
   5170..5193    +  CDS            8xHis: 8xHis affinity tag
   5339..5450    +  polyA_signal   bGH poly(A) signal: bovine growth hormone polyadenylation signal
   5451..5559    +  rep_origin     f1 ori (fragment): f1 bacteriophage origin of replication; arrow indicates direction of (+) strand synthesis
   5573..5902    +  promoter       SV40 promoter: SV40 enhancer and early promoter
   5950..5997    +  promoter       EM7 promoter: synthetic bacterial promoter&nbsp
   6016..6615    +  CDS            PuroR (fragment): puromycin N-acetyltransferase; pac from Streptomyces; confers resistance to puromycin
   6625..6750    +  CDS            ble (fragment): BLE_KLEPN - Experimental evidence at protein level: Swiss-Prot protein existence level 1. Binding protein with a strong affinity to the bleomycin family of antibiotics. Binds to CL990; an antimitotic-antibiotic compound. From Klebsiella pneumoniae.
   6745..6866    +  polyA_signal   SV40 poly(A) signal: SV40 polyadenylation signal
   6919..7779    -  CDS            AmpR: β-lactamase; bla; confers resistance to ampicillin, carbenicillin, and related antibiotics
   7782..89      -  promoter       AmpR promoter (fragment) (across the origin): bla
>Addgene plasmid #157197 | pD649-HAsp-VSTM2A-COMP5AP-AviTag-9xHis | depositor full sequence | sequence record 303503 | Full Sequence
TTTCAATATTATTGAAGCATTTATCAGGGTTATTGTCTCATGAGCGGATACATATTTGAATGTATTTAGA
AAAATAAACAAATAGGGGTCAGTGTTACAACCAATTAACCAATTCTGAACATTATCGCGAGCCCATTTAT
ACCTGAATATGGCTCATAACACCCCTTGCTCATGACCAAAATCCCTTAACGTGAGTTACGCGCGCGTCGT
TCCACTGAGCGTCAGACCCCGTAGAAAAGATCAAAGGATCTTCTTGAGATCCTTTTTTTCTGCGCGTAAT
CTGCTGCTTGCAAACAAAAAAACCACCGCTACCAGCGGTGGTTTGTTTGCCGGATCAAGAGCTACCAACT
CTTTTTCCGAAGGTAACTGGCTTCAGCAGAGCGCAGATACCAAATACTGTTCTTCTAGTGTAGCCGTAGT
TAGCCCACCACTTCAAGAACTCTGTAGCACCGCCTACATACCTCGCTCTGCTAATCCTGTTACCAGTGGC
TGCTGCCAGTGGCGATAAGTCGTGTCTTACCGGGTTGGACTCAAGACGATAGTTACCGGATAAGGCGCAG
CGGTCGGGCTGAACGGGGGGTTCGTGCACACAGCCCAGCTTGGAGCGAACGACCTACACCGAACTGAGAT
ACCTACAGCGTGAGCTATGAGAAAGCGCCACGCTTCCCGAAGGGAGAAAGGCGGACAGGTATCCGGTAAG
CGGCAGGGTCGGAACAGGAGAGCGCACGAGGGAGCTTCCAGGGGGAAACGCCTGGTATCTTTATAGTCCT
GTCGGGTTTCGCCACCTCTGACTTGAGCGTCGATTTTTGTGATGCTCGTCAGGGGGGCGGAGCCTATGGA
AAAACGCCAGCAACGCGGCCTTTTTACGGTTCCTGGCCTTTTGCTGGCCTTTTGCTCACATGTTCTTTCC
TGCGTTATCCCCTGATTCTGTGGATAACCGTATTACCGCCTTTGAGTGAGCTGATACCGCTCGCCGCAGC
CGAACGACCGAGCGCAGCGAGTCAGTGAGCGAGGAAGCGGAAGGCGAGAGTAGGGAACTGCCAGGCATCA
AACTAAGCAGAAGGCCCCTGACGGATGGCCTTTTTGCGTTTCTACAAACTCTTTCTGTGTTGTAAAACGA
CGGCCAGTCTTAAGCTCGGGCCCCCTGGGCGGTTCTGATAACGAGTAATCGTTAATCCGCAAATAACGTA
AAAACCCGCTTCGGCGGGTTTTTTTATGGGGGGAGTTTAGGGAAAGAGCATTTGTCAGAATATTTAAGGG
CGCCTGTCACTTTGCTTGATATATGAGAATTATTTAACCTTATAAATGAGAAAAAAGCAACGCACTTTAA
ATAAGATACGTTGCTTTTTCGATTGATGAACACCTATAATTAAACTATTCATCTATTATTTATGATTTTT
TGTATATACAATATTTCTAGTTTGTTAAAGAGAATTAAGAAAATAAATCTCGAAAATAATAAAGGGAAAA
TCAGTTTTTGATATCAAAATTATACATGTCAACGATAATACAAAATATAATACAAACTATAAGATGTTAT
CAGTATTTATTATCATTTAGAATAAATTTTGTGTCGCCCTTAATTGTGAGCGGATAACAATTACGAGCTT
CATGCACAGTGGCGTTGACTCAATATTGGCCATTAGCCATATTATTCATTGGTTATATAGCATAAATCAA
TATTGGCTATTGGCCATTGCATACGTTGTATCTATATCATAATATGTACATTTATATTGGCTCATGTCCA
ATATGACCGCCATGTTGGCATTGATTATTGACTAGTTATTAATAGTAATCAATTACGGGGTCATTAGTTC
ATAGCCCATATATGGAGTTCCGCGTTACATAACTTACGGTAAATGGCCCGCCTGGCTGACCGCCCAACGA
CCCCCGCCCATTGACGTCAATAATGACGTATGTTCCCATAGTAACGCCAATAGGGACTTTCCATTGACGT
CAATGGGTGGAGTATTTACGGTAAACTGCCCACTTGGCAGTACATCAAGTGTATCATATGCCAAGTACGC
CCCCTATTGACGTCAATGACGGTAAATGGCCCGCCTGGCATTATGCCCAGTACATGACCTTATGGGACTT
TCCTACTTGGCAGTACATCTACGTATTAGTCATCGCTATTACCATGGTGATGCGGTTTTGGCAGTACATC
AATGGGCGTGGATAGCGGTTTGACTCACGGGGATTTCCAAGTCTCCACCCCATTGACGTCAATGGGAGTT
TGTTTTGGCACCAAAATCAACGGGACTTTCCAAAATGTCGTAACAACTCCGCCCCATTGACGCAAATGGG
CGGTAGGCGTGTACGGTGGGAGGTCTATATAAGCAGAGCTCGTTTAGTGAACCGTCAGATCGCCTGGAGA
CGCCATCCACGCTGTTTTGACCTCCATAGAAGACACCGGGACCGATCCAGCCTCCGCGGCCGGGAACGGT
GCATTGGAACGCGGATTCCCCGTGCCAAGAGTGACGTAAGTACCGCCTATAGAGTCTATAGGCCCACCCC
CTTGGCTTCGTTAGAACGCGGCTACAATTAATACATAACCTTATGTATCATACACATACGATTTAGGTGA
CACTATAGAATAACATCCACTTTGCCTTTCTCTCCACAGGTGTCCACTCCCAGGTCCAACTGCACCTCGG
TTCTATCGAAAACGCGCCTGCTAGCGCCACCATGAAGACCATCATTGCCCTGAGCTACATCTTCTGCCTG
GTGTTCGCTGCGGCCGCCTCTCAGGCCAAGTTTACCGAGTTTCCCAGAAACGTGACCGCCACCGAGGGCC
AGAATGTGGAAATGAGCTGTGCCTTTCAGAGCGGCAGCGCCAGCGTGTACCTGGAAATTCAGTGGTGGTT
TCTGAGAGGCCCCGAGGATCTTGATCCTGGTGCTGAAGGTGCTGGCGCTCAGGTTGAACTGCTGCCCGAT
AGAGATCCTGACAGCGACGGCACCAAGATCAGCACAGTGAAGGTGCAGGGCAACGACATCAGCCACAAGC
TGCAGATCTCCAAAGTGCGGAAGAAGGACGAGGGCCTGTACGAGTGTAGAGTGACCGATGCCAACTACGG
CGAGCTGCAAGAACACAAGGCCCAGGCCTACCTGAAAGTGAACGCCAACAGCCACGCCAGAAGAATGCAG
GCCTTTGAGGCCTCTCCTATGTGGCTGCAGGACATGAAGCCCAGAAAGAACGTGTCCGCCGCCATTCCTA
GCTCTATCCACGGCTCTGCCAACCAGAGAACCCACTCTACAAGCAGCCCTCAGGTGGTGGCCAAGATTCC
TAAGCAGTCTCCTCAGAGCGGAGCCAGAATCGCCACATCTCATGGACTGTCTGTGCTGCTGCTCGTGTGC
GGATTTGTGAAAGGCGCCCTGCTTGGCGCGCCGGAAGATCAAGTTGATCCAAGATTGATTGATGGCAAGG
GCGGATCTCTGGAGGTGCTGTTCCAGGGACCAGGCGGAAGCGGCAATCCCGGCGGCGATCTGGCCCCCCA
GATGCTGCGCGAGCTGCAGGAGACCAATGCCGCCCTGCAGGACGTGCGCGAGCTGCTGCGCCACCGCGTG
AAGGAGATCACCTTCCTGAAGAACACCGTGATGGAGTGCGACGCCTGCGGTATGCAGCCCTCTAGAGGCT
CCGGCTCCATCATCCCAGTTGAGGAGGAGAACCCGGACTTCTGGAACCGCGAGGCAGCCGAGGCCCTGGG
TGCCGCCAAGAAGCTGCAGCCTGCACAGACAGCCGCCAAGAACCTCATCATCTTCCTGGGCGATGGGATG
GGGGTGTCTACGGTGACAGCTGCCAGGATCCTAAAAGGGCAGAAGAAGGACAAACTGGGGCCTGAGATAC
CCCTGGCCATGGACCGCTTCCCATATGTGGCTCTGTCCAAGACATACAATGTAGACAAACATGTGCCAGA
CAGTGGAGCCACAGCCACGGCCTACCTGTGCGGGGTCAAGGGCAACTTCCAGACCATTGGCTTGAGTGCA
GCCGCCCGCTTTAACCAGTGCAACACGACACGCGGCAACGAGGTCATCTCCGTGATGAATCGGGCCAAGA
AAGCAGGGAAGTCAGTGGGAGTGGTAACCACCACACGAGTGCAGCACGCCTCGCCAGCCGGCACCTACGC
CCACACGGTGAACCGCAACTGGTACTCGGACGCCGACGTGCCTGCCTCGGCCCGCCAGGAGGGGTGCCAG
GACATCGCTACGCAGCTCATCTCCAACATGGACATTGACGTGATCCTAGGTGGAGGCCGAAAGTACATGT
TTCGCATGGGAACCCCAGACCCTGAGTACCCAGATGACTACAGCCAAGGTGGGACCAGGCTGGACGGGAA
GAATCTGGTGCAGGAATGGCTGGCGAAGCGCCAGGGTGCCCGGTATGTGTGGAACCGCACTGAGCTCATG
CAGGCTTCCCTGGACCCGTCTGTGACCCATCTCATGGGTCTCTTTGAGCCTGGAGACATGAAATACGAGA
TCCACCGAGACTCCACACTGGACCCCTCCCTGATGGAGATGACAGAGGCTGCCCTGCGCCTGCTGAGCAG
GAACCCCCGCGGCTTCTTCCTCTTCGTGGAGGGTGGTCGCATCGACCATGGTCATCATGAAAGCAGGGCT
TACCGGGCACTGACTGAGACGATCATGTTCGACGACGCCATTGAGAGGGCGGGCCAGCTCACCAGCGAGG
AGGACACGCTGAGCCTCGTCACTGCCGACCACTCCCACGTCTTCTCCTTCGGAGGCTACCCCCTGCGAGG
GAGCTCCATCTTCGGGCTGGCCCCTGGCAAGGCCCGGGACAGGAAGGCCTACACGGTCCTCCTATACGGA
AACGGTCCAGGCTATGTGCTCAAGGACGGCGCCCGGCCGGATGTTACCGAGAGCGAGAGCGGGAGCCCCG
AGTATCGGCAGCAGTCAGCAGTGCCCCTGGACGAAGAGACCCACGCAGGCGAGGACGTGGCGGTGTTCGC
GCGCGGCCCGCAGGCGCACCTGGTTCACGGCGTGCAGGAGCAGACCTTCATAGCGCACGTCATGGCCTTC
GCCGCCTGCCTGGAGCCCTACACCGCCTGCGACCTGGCGCCCCCCGCCGGCACCACCGACGCCGCGCACC
CGGGTGGCGGAGGACTGAACGACATCTTCGAGGCTCAGAAAATCGAATGGCACGAACATCACCATCACCA
TCACCATCACCATTAAGGCCGGCCTGTAGTCACTGGCACAACGCGTTACCCGGTAAGCCAATCGGGTATA
CACGGTCGTCATACTGCAGACAGGGTTCTTCTACTTTGCAAGATAGTCTTGAGTAGTAAAATAAATAGAT
AGAGAAAATCAGCCTCGACTGTGCCTTCTAGTTGCCAGCCATCTGTTGTTTGCCCCTCCCCCGTGCCTTC
CTTGACCCTGGAAGGTGCCACTCCCACTGTCCTTTCCTAATAAAATGAGGAAATTGCATCACAACACTCA
ACCCTATCTCGGTCTATTCTTTTGATTTATAAGGGATTTTGCCGATTTCGGCCTATTGGTTAAAAAATGA
GCTGATTTAACAAAAATTTAACGCGAATTAATTCTGTGGAATGTGTGTCAGTTAGGGTGTGGAAAGTCCC
CAGGCTCCCCAGCAGGCAGAAGTATGCAAAGCATGCATCTCAATTAGTCAGCAACCAGGTGTGGAAAGTC
CCCAGGCTCCCCAGCAGGCAGAAGTATGCAAAGCATGCATCTCAATTAGTCAGCAACCATAGTCCCGCCC
CTAACTCCGCCCATCCCGCCCCTAACTCCGCCCAGTTCCGCCCATTCTCCGCCCCATGGCTGACTAATTT
TTTTTATTTATGCAGAGGCCGAGGCCGCCTCTGCCTCTGAGCTATTCCAGAAGTAGTGAGGAGGCTTTTT
TGGAGGCCTAGGCTTTTGCAAAAAGCTCCCGGGAGCTTGTATATCCATTTTCGGATCTGATCAGCACGTG
TTGACAATTAATCATCGGCATAGTATATCGGCATAGTATAATACGACAAGGTGAGGAACTAAACCATGAC
CGAGTACAAGCCCACGGTGCGCCTCGCCACCCGCGACGACGTCCCCAGGGCCGTACGCACCCTCGCCGCC
GCGTTCGCCGACTACCCCGCCACGCGCCACACCGTCGATCCGGACCGCCACATCGAGCGGGTCACCGAGC
TGCAAGAACTCTTCCTCACGCGCGTCGGGCTCGACATCGGCAAGGTGTGGGTCGCGGACGACGGCGCCGC
GGTGGCGGTCTGGACCACGCCGGAGAGCGTCGAAGCGGGGGCGGTGTTCGCCGAGATCGGCCCGCGCATG
GCCGAGTTGAGCGGTTCCCGGCTGGCCGCGCAGCAACAGATGGAAGGCCTCCTGGCGCCGCACCGGCCCA
AGGAGCCCGCGTGGTTCCTGGCCACCGTCGGCGTCTCGCCCGACCACCAGGGCAAGGGTCTGGGCAGCGC
CGTCGTGCTCCCCGGAGTGGAGGCGGCCGAGCGCGCCGGGGTGCCCGCCTTCCTGGAGACATCCGCGCCC
CGCAACCTCCCCTTCTACGAGCGGCTCGGCTTCACCGTCACCGCCGACGTCGAGGTGCCCGAAGGACCGC
GCACCTGGTGCATGACCCGCAAGCCCGGTGCCTGACACGTGCTACGAGATTTCGATTCCACCGCCGCCTT
CTATGAAAGGTTGGGCTTCGGAATCGTTTTCCGGGACGCCGGCTGGATGATCCTCCAGCGCGGGGATCTC
ATGCTGGAGTTCTTCGCCCACCCCAACTTGTTTATTGCAGCTTATAATGGTTACAAATAAAGCAATAGCA
TCACAAATTTCACAAATAAAGCATTTTTTTCACTGCATTCTAGTTGTGGTTTGTCCAAACTCATCAATGT
ATCTTATCATGTCTGTATACCGTCGACCTCTAGCTAGAGCTTGGCGTAATCATGGTCATTACCAATGCTT
AATCAGTGAGGCACCTATCTCAGCGATCTGTCTATTTCGTTCATCCATAGTTGCCTGACTCCCCGTCGTG
TAGATAACTACGATACGGGAGGGCTTACCATCTGGCCCCAGCGCTGCGATGATACCGCGAGAACCACGCT
CACCGGCTCCGGATTTATCAGCAATAAACCAGCCAGCCGGAAGGGCCGAGCGCAGAAGTGGTCCTGCAAC
TTTATCCGCCTCCATCCAGTCTATTAATTGTTGCCGGGAAGCTAGAGTAAGTAGTTCGCCAGTTAATAGT
TTGCGCAACGTTGTTGCCATCGCTACAGGCATCGTGGTGTCACGCTCGTCGTTTGGTATGGCTTCATTCA
GCTCCGGTTCCCAACGATCAAGGCGAGTTACATGATCCCCCATGTTGTGCAAAAAAGCGGTTAGCTCCTT
CGGTCCTCCGATCGTTGTCAGAAGTAAGTTGGCCGCAGTGTTATCACTCATGGTTATGGCAGCACTGCAT
AATTCTCTTACTGTCATGCCATCCGTAAGATGCTTTTCTGTGACTGGTGAGTACTCAACCAAGTCATTCT
GAGAATAGTGTATGCGGCGACCGAGTTGCTCTTGCCCGGCGTCAATACGGGATAATACCGCGCCACATAG
CAGAACTTTAAAAGTGCTCATCATTGGAAAACGTTCTTCGGGGCGAAAACTCTCAAGGATCTTACCGCTG
TTGAGATCCAGTTCGATGTAACCCACTCGTGCACCCAACTGATCTTCAGCATCTTTTACTTTCACCAGCG
TTTCTGGGTGAGCAAAAACAGGAAGGCAAAATGCCGCAAAAAAGGGAATAAGGGCGACACGGAAATGTTG
AATACTCATATTCTTCCTT
