>Addgene plasmid #157197 | pD649-HAsp-VSTM2A-COMP5AP-AviTag-9xHis | depositor partial sequence | sequence record 303504 | insert (secreted protein)
TCTCAGGCCAAGTTTACCGAGTTTCCCAGAAACGTGACCGCCACCGAGGGCCAGAATGTGGAAATGAGCT
GTGCCTTTCAGAGCGGCAGCGCCAGCGTGTACCTGGAAATTCAGTGGTGGTTTCTGAGAGGCCCCGAGGA
TCTTGATCCTGGTGCTGAAGGTGCTGGCGCTCAGGTTGAACTGCTGCCCGATAGAGATCCTGACAGCGAC
GGCACCAAGATCAGCACAGTGAAGGTGCAGGGCAACGACATCAGCCACAAGCTGCAGATCTCCAAAGTGC
GGAAGAAGGACGAGGGCCTGTACGAGTGTAGAGTGACCGATGCCAACTACGGCGAGCTGCAAGAACACAA
GGCCCAGGCCTACCTGAAAGTGAACGCCAACAGCCACGCCAGAAGAATGCAGGCCTTTGAGGCCTCTCCT
ATGTGGCTGCAGGACATGAAGCCCAGAAAGAACGTGTCCGCCGCCATTCCTAGCTCTATCCACGGCTCTG
CCAACCAGAGAACCCACTCTACAAGCAGCCCTCAGGTGGTGGCCAAGATTCCTAAGCAGTCTCCTCAGAG
CGGAGCCAGAATCGCCACATCTCATGGACTGTCTGTGCTGCTGCTCGTGTGCGGATTTGTGAAAGGCGCC
CTGCTT
